Addgene plasmid #153749: pGBW-m4252879
Purpose: Mammalian expression plasmid for SARS-CoV-2 ORF10 protein
Depositing lab: Ginkgo Bioworks & Benjie Chen. Depositing organization: Ginkgo Bioworks.
Backbone
  Vector backbone: pTwist_CMV_Hygro_6 with AarI site removed
  Backbone size w/o insert (bp): 6525
  Vector type: Mammalian Expression
  Selectable markers: Hygromycin
Growth in bacteria
  Bacterial resistance: Ampicillin, 100 μg/mL
  Growth temperature: 37°C
  Growth strain: DH5alpha
  Copy number: High Copy
Gene/Insert
  Gene/Insert name: SARS-CoV-2 ORF10 protein
  Species: Severe acute respiratory syndrome coronavirus 2
  Insert size (bp): 110
  Mutation: wt
  Entrez Gene: ORF10 (a.k.a. GU280_gp11)
  Promoter: CMV
  Tag / fusion protein: Cleavable TEV;3xFlag (C terminal on backbone)
  Cloning method: Unknown
Resource information
  A portion of this plasmid was derived from a plasmid made by: GinkgoBioworks
Depositor comments: NCBI reference sequence: 43740576
How to cite: pGBW-m4252879 was a gift from Ginkgo Bioworks & Benjie Chen (Addgene plasmid # 153749 ; http://n2t.net/addgene:153749 ; RRID:Addgene_153749)
