[The description below was written by a language model from this plasmid's Addgene catalogue record and pLannotate feature annotations shown in this document.]
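Description:
pGBW-m4252879 is a mammalian expression plasmid encoding the wild-type ORF10 protein of SARS-CoV-2, built on the pTwist_CMV_Hygro_6 backbone from which an AarI site has been removed. It is propagated in E. coli as a high-copy plasmid through a ColE1/pUC-type origin and selected with ampicillin via a full-length β-lactamase (AmpR) gene. A short additional bla fragment is also annotated, probably a backbone remnant. For selection in mammalian cells, a separate cassette places a hygromycin B phosphotransferase gene under the human ubiquitin C promoter, followed by a synthetic poly(A) signal.

The short ORF10 coding sequence, about 110 bp, is driven by the CMV immediate-early enhancer/promoter. According to the catalogue entry, it is fused at its C terminus to a backbone-encoded TEV protease cleavage site and a 3xFLAG epitope. This arrangement allows detection or affinity capture of the small viral protein with anti-FLAG reagents and optional removal of the tag by TEV cleavage. The automated feature table does not annotate the ORF10 insert or the TEV site, and it picks up only a FLAG fragment downstream of the promoter, in a position consistent with the described fusion. An SV40 polyadenylation signal lies after the tag region. The annotation also shows short β-globin insulator elements and several bacterial and T7 transcription terminators (rrnG, T7) flanking the cassettes, which presumably isolate the transcription units from one another. The sequenced record is 6,744 nt. The plasmid belongs to a set of SARS-CoV-2 protein expression constructs and is suited to transient or hygromycin-selected stable expression of tagged ORF10 in mammalian cells.
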