Features (pLannotate 1.2.2; 19 found; start..end, strand, type, name):
    162..233     +  misc_feature   3' β-globin insulator: insulator downstream of the human β-globin locus (Farrell et al., 2002)
    459..1047    -  rep_origin     ori: high-copy-number ColE1/pMB1/pBR322/pUC origin of replication
   1219..1283    -  CDS            bla(M) (fragment): β-lactamase lacking the signal sequence; bla(M); allows cytosolic expression of β-lactamase
   1547..2756    +  promoter       UbC promoter: human ubiquitin C promoter
   2766..3787    +  CDS            HygR (fragment): hygromycin B phosphotransferase confers resistance to hygromycin
   3815..3863    +  polyA_signal   poly(A) signal: synthetic polyadenylation signal
   4129..4989    +  CDS            AmpR: β-lactamase; bla; confers resistance to ampicillin, carbenicillin, and related antibiotics
   5002..5138    +  terminator     rrnG terminator: transcription terminator from the E. coli ribosomal RNA rrnG operon (Albrechtsen et al., 1991)
   5290..5361    +  misc_feature   5' β-globin insulator: insulator upstream of the human β-globin locus (Farrell et al., 2002)
   5366..5412    -  terminator     T7 terminator: transcription terminator for bacteriophage T7 RNA polymerase
   5430..5478    -  polyA_signal   poly(A) signal: synthetic polyadenylation signal
   5559..5862    +  enhancer       CMV enhancer: human cytomegalovirus immediate early enhancer
   5935..5952    -  promoter       CMV promoter (fragment): human cytomegalovirus (CMV) immediate early promoter
   6015..6066    +  promoter       CMVd2 promoter: truncated human cytomegalovirus (CMV) immediate early promoter that yields moderately reduced expression relative to the full-length promoter
   6321..6343    +  CDS            FLAG (fragment): FLAG® epitope tag, followed by an enterokinase cleavage site
   6413..6534    -  polyA_signal   SV40 poly(A) signal: SV40 polyadenylation signal
   6557..6626    -  CDS            large T antigen (fragment): large T antigen from SV40 (simian virus 40)
   6649..6695    +  terminator     T7 terminator: transcription terminator for bacteriophage T7 RNA polymerase
   6725..117     +  terminator     rrnG terminator (across the origin): transcription terminator from the E. coli ribosomal RNA rrnG operon (Albrechtsen et al., 1991)
>Addgene plasmid #153749 | pGBW-m4252879 | addgene full sequence | sequence record 300763 | Ginkgo NGS Result
GCCTGATGCGACGCTGCGCGTCTTATACTCCCACATATGCCAGATTCAGCAACGGATACGGCTTCCCCAA
CTTGCCCACTTCCATACGTGTCCTCCTTACCAGAAATTTATCCTTAAGGTCGTCAGCTATCCTGCAGGCG
ATCTCTCGATTTCGATCAAGACATTCCTTTAATGGTCTTTTCTGGACACCACTAGGGGTCAGAAGTAGTT
CATCAAACTTTCTTCCCTCCCTAATCTCATTGGTTACCTTGGGCTATCGAAACTTAATTAACCAGTCAAG
TCAGCTACTTGGCGAGATCGACTTGTCTGGGTTTCGACTACGCTCAGAATTGCGTCAGTCAAGTTCGATC
TGGTCCTTGCTATTGCACCCGTTCTCCGATTACGAGTTTCATTTAAATCATGTGAGCAAAAGGCCAGCAA
AAGGCCAGGAACCGTAAAAAGGCCGCGTTGCTGGCGTTTTTCCATAGGCTCCGCCCCCCTGACGAGCATC
ACAAAAATCGACGCTCAAGTCAGAGGTGGCGAAACCCGACAGGACTATAAAGATACCAGGCGTTTCCCCC
TGGAAGCTCCCTCGTGCGCTCTCCTGTTCCGACCCTGCCGCTTACCGGATACCTGTCCGCCTTTCTCCCT
TCGGGAAGCGTGGCGCTTTCTCATAGCTCACGCTGTAGGTATCTCAGTTCGGTGTAGGTCGTTCGCTCCA
AGCTGGGCTGTGTGCACGAACCCCCCGTTCAGCCCGACCGCTGCGCCTTATCCGGTAACTATCGTCTTGA
GTCCAACCCGGTAAGACACGACTTATCGCCACTGGCAGCAGCCACTGGTAACAGGATTAGCAGAGCGAGG
TATGTAGGCGGTGCTACAGAGTTCTTGAAGTGGTGGCCTAACTACGGCTACACTAGAAGAACAGTATTTG
GTATCTGCGCTCTGCTGAAGCCAGTTACCTTCGGAAAAAGAGTTGGTAGCTCTTGATCCGGCAAACAAAC
CACCGCTGGTAGCGGTGGTTTTTTTGTTTGCAAGCAGCAGATTACGCGCAGAAAAAAAGGATCTCAAGAA
GATCCTTTGATCTTTTCTACGGGGTCTGACGCTCAGTGGAACGAAAACTCACGTTAAGGGATTTTGGTCA
TGAGATTATCAAAAAGGATCTTCACCTAGATCCTTTTAAATTAAAAATGAAGTTTTAAATCAATCTAAAG
TATATATGAGTAAACTTGGTCTGACAGTTACCAATGCTTAATCAGTGAGGCACCTATCTCAGCGATCTGT
CTATTTCGTTCATCCATAGTTGCATTTAAATTTCCGAACTCTCCAAGGCCCTCGTCGGAAAATCTTCAAA
CCTTTCGTCCGATCCATCTTGCAGGCTACCTCTCGAACGAACTATCGCAAGTCTCTTGGCCGGCCTTGCG
CCTTGGCTATTGCTTGGCAGCGCCTATCGCCAGGTATTACTCCAATCCCGAATATCCGAGATCGGGATCA
CCCGAGAGAAGTTCAACCTACATCCTCAATCCCGATCTATCCGAGATCCGAGGAATATCGAAATCGGGGC
GCGCCTGGCCTCCGCGCCGGGTTTTGGCGCCTCCCGCGGGCGCCCCCCTCGTCACGGCGAGCGCTGCCAC
GTCAGACGAAGGGCGCAGGAGCGTCCTGATCCTTCCGCCCGGACGCTCAGGACAGCGGCCCGCTGCTCAT
AAGACTCGGCCTTAGAACCCCAGTATCAGCAGAAGGACATTTTAGGACGGGACTTGGGTGACTCTAGGGC
ACTGGTTTTCTTTCCAGAGAGCGGAACAGGCGAGGAAAAGTAGTCCCTTCTCGGCGATTCTGCGGAGGGA
TCTCCGTGGGGCGGTGAACGCCGATGATTATATAAGGACGCGCCGGGTGTGGCACAGCTAGTTCCGTCGC
AGCCGGGATTTGGGTCGCGGTTCTTGTTTGTGGATCGCTGTGATCGTCACTTGGTGAGTAGCGGGCTGCT
GGGCTGGCCGGGGCTTTCGTGGCCGCCGGGCCGCTCGGTGGGACGGAAGCGTGTGGAGAGACCGCCAAGG
GCTGTAGTCTGGGTCCGCGAGCAAGGTTGCCCTGAACTGGGGGTTGGGGGGAGCGCAGCAAAATGGCGGC
TGTTCCCGAGTCTTGAATGGAAGACGCTTGTGAGGCGGGCTGTGAGGTCGTTGAAACAAGGTGGGGGGCA
TGGTGGGCGGCAAGAACCCAAGGTCTTGAGCCCTTCGCTAATGCGGGAAAGCTCTTATTCGGGTGAGATG
GGCTGGGCACCATCTGGGGACCCTGACGTGAAGTTTGTCACTGACTGGAGAACTCGGTTTGTCGTCTGTT
GCGGGGGCGGCAGTTATGGCGGTGCCGTTGGGCAGTGCACCCGTACCTTTGGGAGCGCGCGCCCTCGTCG
TGTCGTGACGTCACCCGTTCTGTTGGCTTATAATGCAGGGTGGGGCCACCAGCCGGTAGGTGTGCGGTAG
GCTTTTCTCCGTCGCAGGACGCAGGGTTCGGGCCTAGGGTAGGCTCTCCTGAATCGACAGGCGCCGGACC
TCTGGTGAGGGGAGGGATAAGTGAGGCGTCAGTTTCTTTGGTCGGTTTTATGTACCTATCTTCTTAAGTA
GCTGAAGCTCCGGTTTTGAACTATGCGCTCGGGGTTGGCGAGTGTGTTTTGTGAAGTTTTTTAGGCACCT
TTTGAAATGTAATCATTTGGGTCAATATGTAATTTTCAGTGTTAGACTTGTAAATTGTCCGCTAAATTCT
GGCCGTTTTTGGCTTTTTTGTTAGACAACATGGGTAAAAAGCCTGAACTCACCGCGACGTCTGTCGAGAA
GTTTCTGATCGAAAAGTTCGACAGCGTCTCCGACCTGATGCAGCTCTCGGAGGGCGAAGAATCTCGTGCT
TTCAGCTTCGATGTAGGAGGGCGTGGATATGTCCTGCGGGTAAATAGCTGCGCCGATGGTTTCTACAAAG
ATCGTTATGTTTATCGGCACTTTGCATCCGCCGCGCTCCCGATTCCGGAAGTGCTTGACATTGGGGAGTT
CAGCGAGAGCCTGACCTATTGCATCTCCCGCCGTGCACAGGGTGTCACGTTGCAAGACCTGCCTGAAACC
GAACTGCCCGCTGTTCTGCAGCCGGTCGCGGAGGCAATGGATGCCATCGCTGCCGCCGATCTTAGCCAGA
CGAGCGGGTTCGGCCCATTCGGACCGCAAGGAATCGGTCAATACACTACATGGCGTGATTTCATATGCGC
GATTGCTGATCCCCATGTGTATCACTGGCAAACTGTGATGGACGACACCGTCAGTGCGTCCGTCGCGCAG
GCTCTCGATGAGCTGATGCTTTGGGCCGAGGACTGCCCCGAAGTCCGGCACCTCGTGCACGCGGATTTCG
GCTCCAACAATGTCCTGACGGACAATGGCCGCATAACAGCGGTCATTGACTGGAGCGAGGCGATGTTCGG
GGATTCCCAATACGAGGTCGCCAACATCTTCTTCTGGAGGCCGTGGTTGGCTTGTATGGAGCAGCAGACG
CGCTACTTCGAGCGGAGGCATCCGGAGCTTGCAGGATCGCCCCGGCTCCGGGCGTATATGCTCCGCATTG
GTCTTGACCAACTCTATCAGAGCTTGGTTGACGGCAATTTCGATGATGCAGCTTGGGCGCAGGGTCGATG
CGACGCAATCGTCCGATCCGGAGCCGGGACTGTCGGGCGTACACAAATCGCCCGCAGAAGCGCCGCCGTC
TGGACCGATGGCTGTGTAGAAGTACTCGCCGATAGTGGAAACCGACGCCCCAGCACTCGTCCGAGGGCAA
AGGAATAAGCTAGTATGTAAGCCTAGTCTTAGATAATAAAATCGCTATCCATCGAAGATGGATGTGTGTT
GGTTTTTTGTGTGTGTAACGCTAGGCGCGCCTGGTGTACCGAGAACGATCCTCTCAGTGCGAGTCTCGAC
GATCCATATCGTTGCTTGGCAGTCAGCCAGTCGGAATCCAGCTTGGGACCCAGGAAGTCCAATCGTCAGA
TATTGTACTCAAGCCTGGTCACGGCAGCGTACCGATCTGTTTAAACCTAGATATTGATAGTCTGATCGGT
CAACGTATAATCGAGTCCTAGCTTTTGCAAACATCTATCAAGAGACAGGATCAGCAGGAGGCTTTCGCAT
GAGTATTCAACATTTCCGTGTCGCCCTTATTCCCTTTTTTGCGGCATTTTGCCTTCCTGTTTTTGCTCAC
CCAGAAACGCTGGTGAAAGTAAAAGATGCTGAAGATCAGTTGGGTGCGCGAGTGGGTTACATCGAACTGG
ATCTCAACAGCGGTAAGATCCTTGAGAGTTTTCGCCCCGAAGAACGCTTTCCAATGATGAGCACTTTTAA
AGTTCTGCTATGTGGCGCGGTATTATCCCGTATTGACGCCGGGCAAGAGCAACTCGGTCGCCGCATACAC
TATTCTCAGAATGACTTGGTTGAGTATTCACCAGTCACAGAAAAGCATCTTACGGATGGCATGACAGTAA
GAGAATTATGCAGTGCTGCCATAACCATGAGTGATAACACTGCGGCCAACTTACTTCTGACAACGATTGG
AGGACCGAAGGAGCTAACCGCTTTTTTGCACAACATGGGGGATCATGTAACTCGCCTTGATCGTTGGGAA
CCGGAGCTGAATGAAGCCATACCAAACGACGAGCGTGACACCACGATGCCTGTAGCAATGGCAACAACCT
TGCGTAAACTATTAACTGGCGAACTACTTACTCTAGCTTCCCGGCAACAGTTGATAGACTGGATGGAGGC
GGATAAAGTTGCAGGACCACTTCTGCGCTCGGCCCTTCCGGCTGGCTGGTTTATTGCTGATAAATCTGGA
GCCGGTGAGCGTGGGTCTCGCGGTATCATTGCAGCACTGGGGCCAGATGGTAAGCCCTCCCGTATCGTAG
TTATCTACACGACGGGGAGTCAGGCAACTATGGATGAACGAAATAGACAGATCGCTGAGATAGGTGCCTC
ACTGATTAAGCATTGGTAACCGATTCTAGGTGCATTGGCGCAGAAAAAAATGCCTGATGCGACGCTGCGC
GTCTTATACTCCCACATATGCCAGATTCAGCAACGGATACGGCTTCCCCAACTTGCCCACTTCCATACGT
GTCCTCCTTACCAGAAATTTATCCTTAAGATCCCGAATCGTTTAAACTCGACTCTGGCTCTATCGAATCT
CCGTCGTTTCGAGCTTACGCGAACAGCCGTGGCGCTCATTTGCTCGTCGGGCATCGAATCTCGTCAGCTA
TCGTCAGCTTACCTTTTTGGCAGCGATCGCGGCTCCCGACATCTTGGACCATTAGCTCCACAGGTATCTT
CTTCCCTCTAGTGGTCATAACAGCAGCTTCAGCTACCTCTCAATTCAAAAAACCCCTCAAGACCCGTTTA
GAGGCCCCAAGGGGTTATGCTATCAATCGTTGCGTTACACACACAAAAAACCAACACACATCCATCTTCG
ATGGATAGCGATTTTATTATCTAACTGCTGATCGAGTGTAGCCAGATCTAGTAATCAATTACGGGGTCAT
TAGTTCATAGCCCATATATGGAGTTCCGCGTTACATAACTTACGGTAAATGGCCCGCCTGGCTGACCGCC
CAACGACCCCCGCCCATTGACGTCAATAATGACGTATGTTCCCATAGTAACGCCAATAGGGACTTTCCAT
TGACGTCAATGGGTGGAGTATTTACGGTAAACTGCCCACTTGGCAGTACATCAAGTGTATCATATGCCAA
GTACGCCCCCTATTGACGTCAATGACGGTAAATGGCCCGCCTGGCATTATGCCCAGTACATGACCTTATG
GGACTTTCCTACTTGGCAGTACATCTACGTATTAGTCATCGCTATTACCATGCTGATGCGGTTTTGGCAG
TACATCAATGGGCGTGGATAGCGGTTTGACTCACGGGGATTTCCAAGTCTCCACCCCATTGACGTCAATG
GGAGTTTGTTTTGGCACCAAAATCAACGGGACTTTCCAAAATGTCGTAACAACTCCGCCCCATTGACGCA
AATGGGCGGTAGGCGTGTACGGTGGGAGGTCTATATAAGCAGAGCTGGTTTAGTGAACCGTCAGATCAGA
TCTTTGTCGATCCTACCATCCACTCGACACACCCGCCAGCGGCCGCCACCATGGGGTACATAAATGTTTT
CGCCTTTCCATTCACGATCTATTCACTCCTTTTATGTAGGATGAACTCTCGCAATTACATTGCTCAGGTA
GACGTCGTGAACTTTAACCTAACTGAAAACCTTTACTTTCAGTCGATGGATTATAAGGACCACGATGGAG
ACTACAAAGATCATGACATTGATTACAAGGACGACGATGACAAATAAGGATCCGCAGGCCTCTGCTAGCT
TGACTGACTGAGATACAGCGTACCTTCAGCTCACAGACATGATAAGATACATTGATGAGTTTGGACAAAC
CACAACTAGAATGCAGTGAAAAAAATGCTTTATTTGTGAAATTTGTGATGCTATTGCTTTATTTGTAACC
ATTATAAGCTGCAATAAACAAGTTAACAACAACAATTGCATTCATTTTATGTTTCAGGTTCAGGGGGAGG
TGTGGGAGGTTTTTTAAAGCAAGTAAAACCTCTACAAATGTGGTATTGGCCCATCTCTATCGGTATCGTA
GCATAACCCCTTGGGGCCTCTAAACGGGTCTTGAGGGGTTTTTTGTGCCCCTCGGGCCGGATTGCTATCT
ACCGGCATTGGCGCAGAAAAAAAT
